Addgene plasmid #225164: pHBJT013
Purpose: (Empty Backbone) Low copy cloning vector for integration of C-terminal FLAG epitope tag (SmR). SmaI restriction site immediately upstream of the FLAG epitope. FLAG epitope in same orientation as lac promoter.
Depositing lab: Jenny-Lee Thomassin. Depositing organization: University of Saskatchewan. Publication: Generation of a plasmid series for rapid sub-cloning and use in various Enterobacteriaceae. Braun HG, Kanwal N, Rivera Lopez LF, Thomassin JL. J Biosci Bioeng. 2024 Sep 6:S1389-1723(24)00253-6. doi: 10.1016/j.jbiosc.2024.08.006. PubMed 39244484.
Backbone
  Vector backbone: Unknown
  Backbone size (bp): 4769
  Vector type: Bacterial Expression, Synthetic Biology
  Tag / fusion protein: FLAG epitope tag (35 bp) (C terminal on insert)
Growth in bacteria
  Bacterial resistance: Streptomycin, 50 μg/mL
  Growth temperature: 37°C
  Growth strain: DH5alpha
  Copy number: Low Copy
Gene/Insert
  Gene/Insert name: None
  Tag / fusion protein: FLAG epitope tag (35 bp) (C terminal on insert)
Terms and licenses: Academic/Nonprofit Terms; Industry Terms: Not Available to Industry
Depositor comments: Low copy plasmid (pSC101 ori and repA), pUC19 MCS with FLAG epitope integrated at SmaI site, confers streptomycin resistance
How to cite: pHBJT013 was a gift from Jenny-Lee Thomassin (Addgene plasmid # 225164 ; http://n2t.net/addgene:225164 ; RRID:Addgene_225164)
