[The description below was written by a language model from this plasmid's Addgene catalogue record and pLannotate feature annotations shown in this document.]
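Description:
pHBJT013 is an empty, low-copy bacterial cloning and expression vector designed to add a C-terminal FLAG epitope tag to a gene of interest. It belongs to a plasmid series built for rapid sub-cloning and use across various Enterobacteriaceae. The parental backbone is not named in the record. Replication depends on the pSC101 origin together with its cognate RepA (Rep101) protein, both of which appear in the feature table, and this accounts for the low copy number. The catalogue lists a backbone of 4,769 bp, while the sequenced record is 4,804 nt, a difference that matches the 35 bp tag. Selection is by streptomycin. The annotation software matched the resistance gene only partially, to an aminoglycoside phosphotransferase (aphE-like) reading frame, which sits downstream of a cat promoter.

The cloning region is a pUC19-type cassette containing a CAP binding site, lac promoter and lac operator, followed by the pUC18/19 multiple cloning site and a lacZα fragment. The polylinker is split by the FLAG coding sequence, which was inserted at the SmaI site. The software labels this short element as a fragment of 3xFLAG, but the record describes a single FLAG epitope. A SmaI site remains immediately upstream of the tag, and the tag lies in the same orientation as the lac promoter. An open reading frame cloned in frame at that site is therefore transcribed from the lac promoter and translated with FLAG at its C terminus. Only a small lacI fragment is annotated, so any repression would depend on the host's own lac repressor. Short IS1 and other homology fragments appear to be backbone remnants. The vector is typically used for low-dosage expression of FLAG-tagged proteins for detection or purification in enteric bacteria.
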