Features (pLannotate 1.2.2; 14 found; start..end, strand, type, name):
    185..1135    +  CDS            Rep101: RepA protein needed for replication with the pSC101 origin; rep101
   1930..2019    +  CDS            YPQR_ACICA (fragment): Protein inferred from homology: Swiss-Prot protein existence level 3. From Acinetobacter calcoaceticus.
   2725..3486    -  CDS            aphE (fragment): APHE_STRGR - Protein inferred from homology: Swiss-Prot protein existence level 3. The aminoglycoside phosphotransferases achieve inactivation of their antibiotic substrates by phosphorylation. From Streptomyces griseus.
   3526..3628    -  promoter       cat promoter: promoter of the E. coli cat gene encoding chloramphenicol acetyltransferase
   3749..3890    +  mobile_element IS1 (fragment): prokaryotic transposable element IS1
   3893..4043    -  CDS            lacZα (fragment): LacZα fragment of β-galactosidase; lacZ fragment
   4046..4064    +  misc_feature   MCS (fragment): pUC18/19 multiple cloning site
   4077..4097    -  CDS            3xFLAG (fragment): three tandem FLAG® epitope tags
   4097..4137    +  misc_feature   MCS (fragment): pUC18/19 multiple cloning site
   4174..4190    -  protein_bind   lac operator: The lac repressor binds to the lac operator to inhibit transcription in E. coli. This inhibition can be relieved by adding lactose or isopropyl-β-D-thiogalactopyranoside (IPTG). lac repressor encoded by lacI
   4198..4228    -  promoter       lac promoter: promoter for the E. coli lac operon
   4243..4264    -  protein_bind   CAP binding site: CAP binding activates transcription in the presence of cAMP. E. coli catabolite activator protein
   4277..4369    -  CDS            lacI (fragment): lac repressor; lacI; The lac repressor binds to the lac operator to inhibit transcription in E. coli. This inhibition can be relieved by adding lactose or isopropyl-β-D-thiogalactopyranoside (IPTG).
   4719..137     +  rep_origin     pSC101 ori (across the origin): low-copy replication origin that requires the Rep101 protein
>Addgene plasmid #225164 | pHBJT013 | addgene full sequence | sequence record 444681 | Addgene NGS Result
AAAAAAAACACACAAAGGTCTAGCGGAATTTACAGAGGGTCTAGCAGAATTTACAAGTTTTCCAGCAAAG
GTCTAGCAGAATTTACAGATACCCACAACTCAAAGGAAAAGGACTAGTAATTATCATTGACTAGCCCATC
TCAATTGGTATAGTGATTAAAATCACCTAGACCAATTGAGATGTATGTCTGAATTAGTTGTTTTCAAAGC
AAATGAACTAGCGATTAGTCGCTATGACTTAACGGAGCATGAAACCAAGCTAATTTTATGCTGTGTGGCA
CTACTCAACCCCACGATTGAAAACCCTACAAGGAAAGAACGGACGGTATCGTTCACTTATAACCAATACG
CTCAGATGATGAACATCAGTAGGGAAAATGCTTATGGTGTATTAGCTAAAGCAACCAGAGAGCTGATGAC
GAGAACTGTGGAAATCAGGAATCCTTTGGTTAAAGGCTTTGAGATTTTCCAGTGGACAAACTATGCCAAG
TTCTCAAGCGAAAAATTAGAATTAGTTTTTAGTGAAGAGATATTGCCTTATCTTTTCCAGTTAAAAAAAT
TCATAAAATATAATCTGGAACATGTTAAGTCTTTTGAAAACAAATACTCTATGAGGATTTATGAGTGGTT
ATTAAAAGAACTAACACAAAAGAAAACTCACAAGGCAAATATAGAGATTAGCCTTGATGAATTTAAGTTC
ATGTTAATGCTTGAAAATAACTACCATGAGTTTAAAAGGCTTAACCAATGGGTTTTGAAACCAATAAGTA
AAGATTTAAACACTTACAGCAATATGAAATTGGTGGTTGATAAGCGAGGCCGCCCGACTGATACGTTGAT
TTTCCAAGTTGAACTAGATAGACAAATGGATCTCGTAACCGAACTTGAGAACAACCAGATAAAAATGAAT
GGTGACAAAATACCAACAACCATTACATCAGATTCCTACCTACATAACGGACTAAGAAAAACACTACACG
ATGCTTTAACTGCAAAAATTCAGCTCACCAGTTTTGAGGCAAAATTTTTGAGTGACATGCAAAGTAAGTA
TGATCTCAATGGTTCGTTCTCATGGCTCACGCAAAAACAACGAACCACACTAGAGAACATACTGGCTAAA
TACGGAAGGATCTGAGGTTCTTATGGCTCTTGTATCTATCAGTGAAGCATCAAGACTAACAAACAAAAGT
AGAACAACTGTTCACCGTTACATATCAAAGGGAAAACTGTCCATATGCACAGATGAAAACGGTGTAAAAA
AGATAGATACATCAGAGCTTTTACGAGTTTTTGGTGCATTCAAAGCTGTTCACCATGAACAGATCGACAA
TGTAACAGATGAACAGCATGTAACACCTAATAGAACAGGTGAAACCAGTAAAACAAAGCAACTAGAACAT
GAAATTGAACACCTGAGACAACTTGTTACAGCTCAACAGTCACACATAGACAGCCTGAAACAGGCGATGC
TGCTTATCGAATCAAAGCTGCCGACAACACGGGAGCCAGTGACGCCTCCCGTGGGGAAAAAATCATGGCA
ATTCTGGAAGAAATAGCGCTTTCAGCCGGCAAACCGGCTGAAGCCGGATCTGCGATTCTGATAACAAACT
AGCAACACCAGAACAGCCCGTTTGCGGGCAGCAAAACCCGTACTTTTGGACGTTCCGGCGGTTTTTTGTG
GCGAGTGGTGTTCGGGCGGTGCGCGCAAGATCCATTATGTTAAACGGGCGAGTTTACATCTCAAAACCGC
CCGCTTAACACCATCAGAAATCCTCAGCGCGATTTTAAGCACCAACCCCCCCCCGTAACACCCAAATCCA
TACTGAAAGTGGCTTTGTTGAATAAATCAGATTTCGGGTAAGTCTCCTAGGCACCAATAACTGCCCTAGT
ATGACGTCTGTCGCACCTGCTTGATCGCGGCCGCGATAGCTAGATCGCGTTGCTCCTCTTCTCCATCCGC
GTTCCAAGCTGCGGAAAGGCACCCATAAGCGTACGCCTGGTCGAGCAGGCGACGCGGATCGACGTCCAGC
GCACGAGAGAATGCGTCCGCCATCTGTGCAATGCGTCTAGGATCGAGACAAAGGTCGTCTCTGTCAGCCG
GATCGTAGAACATATTGGCGGCGCCAAAGCCCACTTCACCGACCAGACCGACGGGATCTATCACCAGCCA
GCCGCGACTGGAGAACATGATGTTTTCATGATGCAGATCGCCATGTAGCCCACGCAGTTCCGAGGCATTG
CTCATCATTTGATCGGCTATAATCGCCGCGTGGACGTAGTCAGTTTGACAACCTGCGTTTTGATCATCGC
GCGCCCGCTGAAACAAAGCTGCAAAGCGATCCCGGATCGGGAGAAGGGCAGAAGGCAGGGGTTCCTCAGA
TGCGGCATACAGCTTCGCCATTAGTTCCGCTGCAATTTCGGTCGCCTGGTAGTCGCCGTGCTCGGCAACG
ATGTGAGAGAGCATTCGCTCCCCGGCATATTCGAGCAACATCAGATTGTTCTCACGACCGAGCAACCGGA
CTGCTCCCCTCCCATTGCGCCATACCAGATAGTCGGCCCCGCGCAGTTCATCAGCAATGTCTTCTATAGG
TTTCAATCCCTTGACGATTGCAGGAGTCCCGTCTGGCAATGAAACTTTCCAAACGAGGCTGGAAAAGGTG
TCCGCAATGAGAACAGGTTGCGAAACGTGCCAATGAGCAGGAAAAACAGGCGGCATGAACATCAACCCCA
AGTCAGAGGGTCCAATCGCAGATAGAAGGCAAGGCGTTCGCGGTCGGGGGCTTCGATCCCCAATACATTG
AATAGGACAGCGAAGGCGCGCTCTGCTTCATCTGGCGCTGCCCAGTTCTCTTCGGCGTTAGCAATCATGA
GTGCCAAATCGGCATAGCGATCTGCTGTTCCGAGCCGCCCAAGGTCGATCAGACCCGTGCATTGAAGAGT
TTTAGGGTCCACCATGAAGTTCGGCATGCAGGGATCACCATGGCAAACAACCATATCGGTGCGCTCTTGG
TCGAGCCGCACCGGTAGCTCTCGTTCGACACGAGCCAAAAGATCGAGCTGCGGCGTACTCTTGTCCTCGT
CCGGTAAGAAGTCGGGATTGACGGCATTGCGGGACACCACATCAACGGCGCGTCCGAACATTCGCGACAG
CCTGCGCTCAAACGGACATTGATCAACCGATAGGCTGTGAACAGCGCCAAGTTGCTGCCCCATTGACGGC
CACGCTTTGAGCAAATCCGCTCCAGACAGATCAGCCGCCGGTACTCCCGGAATTGCCGTTATCACCAAGC
ATGCACCCTCCTGTTCCTCCTGCCAGTTGATGACCTCGGGGCAAGCCACACCTCGACCTTTGAGCCAAAT
GAGGCGGTCACGCTCTCCAGCGAGCTCACCGCGGCGGGAAGCAGGTGCGATTTTCGCGAAGGCATGCCCG
TCACCACGTCGAAAAACAAAATCACCAGATTCTCCGCCTCTGACAGGCAACCAGTCAGAATGCGATTCAC
CAAAAAAAATATTAGTTCGATTCAATTTAGCTTCCTTAGCTCCTGAAAATCTCGATAACTCAAAAAATAC
GCCCGGTAGTGATCTTATTTCATTATGGTGAAAGTTGGAACCTCTTACGTGCCGATCAACGTCTCATTTT
CGCCAAAAGTTGGCCCAGGGCTTCCCGGTATCAACAGGGACACCAGGATTTATTTATTCTGCGAAGTGAT
CTTCCGTCACAGGTATTTATTCGGCGCAAAGTGCGTCGGGTGATGCTGCCAACTTACTGATTTAGTGTAT
GATGGTGTTTTTGAGGTGCTCCAGTGGCTTCTGTTTCTATCAGCTGTCCCTCCTGTTCAGCTACTGACGG
GGTGGTGCGTAACGGCAAAAGCACCGCCGGACATCAGCGCCATTCGCCATTCAGGCTGCGCAACTGTTGG
GAAGGGCGATCGGTGCGGGCCTCTTCGCTATTACGCCAGCTGGCGAAAGGGGGATGTGCTGCAAGGCGAT
TAAGTTGGGTAACGCCAGGGTTTTCCCAGTCACGACGTTGTAAAACGACGGCCGTGAATTCGAGCTCGGT
ACCCTATCATTACTTGTCGTCATCGTCTTTGTAGTCCCCGGGGATCCTCTAGAGTCGACCTGCAGGCATG
CAAGCTTGGCGTAATCATGGTCATAGCTGTTTCCTGTGTGAAATTGTTATCCGCTCACAATTCCACACAA
CATACGAGCCGGAAGCATAAAGTGTAAAGCCTGGGGTGCCTAATGAGTGAGCTAACTCACATTAATTGCG
TTGCGCTCACTGCCCGCTTTCCAGTCGGGAAACCTGTCGTGCCAGCTGCATTAATGAATCGGCCAACGCG
CGGGGAGAGGCGGTTTGCGTATTGGGCGCTCCTCGCTAACGGATTCACCACTCCGCAGACCCGCCATAAA
ACGCCCTGAGAAGCCCGTGACGGGCTTTTCTTGTATTATGGGTAGTTTCCTTGCATGAATCCATAAAAGG
CGCCTGTAGTGCCATTTACCCCCATTCACTGCCAGAGCCGTGAGCGCAGCGAACTGAATGTCACGAAAAA
GACAGCGACTCAGGTGCCTGATGGTCGGAGACAAAAGGAATATTCAGCGATTTGCCCGAGCTTGCGAGGG
TGCTACTTAAGCCTTTAGGGTTTTAAGGTCTGTTTTGTAGAGGAGCAAACAGCGTTTGCGACATCCTTTT
GTAATACTGCGGAACTGACTAAAGTAGTGAGTTATACACAGGGCTGGGATCTATTCTTTTTATCTTTTTT
TATTCTTTCTTTATTCTATAAATTATAACCACTTGAATATAAAC
